Addgene plasmid #55208: pGreen_GUS_competitor
Purpose: GUS-based microRNA target competitor used for testing function as target mimicry
Depositing lab: Michael Axtell. Depositing organization: Pennsylvania State University. Publication: Analysis of complementarity requirements for plant MicroRNA targeting using a Nicotiana benthamiana quantitative transient assay. Liu Q, Wang F, Axtell MJ. Plant Cell. 2014 Feb;26(2):741-53. doi: 10.1105/tpc.113.120972. Epub 2014 Feb 7. PubMed 24510721.
Backbone
  Vector backbone: pGreen II 0229
  Backbone manufacturer: pGreen II
  Backbone size w/o insert (bp): 2500
  Total vector size (bp): 6850
  Vector type: Plant expression
  Selectable markers: Basta
Growth in bacteria
  Bacterial resistance: Kanamycin, 50 μg/mL
  Growth temperature: 37°C
  Growth strain: DH5alpha
  Copy number: High Copy
Gene/Insert
  Gene/Insert name: beta-glucuronidase (alt name: GUS)
  Insert size (bp): 1812
Resource information
  A portion of this plasmid was derived from a plasmid made by: Modified from on pGreen II 0229
Terms and licenses: Academic/Nonprofit Terms; Industry Terms: Not Available to Industry
How to cite: pGreen_GUS_competitor was a gift from Michael Axtell (Addgene plasmid # 55208 ; http://n2t.net/addgene:55208 ; RRID:Addgene_55208)
