[The description below was written by a language model from this plasmid's Addgene catalogue record and pLannotate feature annotations shown in this document.]
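Description:
pGreen_GUS_competitor is a plant expression binary vector of about 6.85 kb, built on the small pGreen II 0229 backbone for Agrobacterium-mediated delivery of T-DNA into plant cells. It is maintained at high copy in E. coli through a ColE1/pUC-type origin and selected with kanamycin via an aph(3')-Ia gene located outside the T-DNA. The backbone also carries the pSa origin, which in the pGreen system supports replication in Agrobacterium, generally with replication functions supplied in trans by a helper plasmid. Remnants of the pBluescript-derived cloning region (lacZα fragment, lac promoter and operator, T7 and T3 promoters, partial MCS) flank the insert.

Two cassettes lie between the nopaline-type left and right T-DNA border repeats. Next to the left border, a NOS promoter drives the bar gene, which encodes phosphinothricin acetyltransferase from Streptomyces hygroscopicus, followed by a NOS terminator. This cassette provides Basta (glufosinate) resistance for selecting transformed plant tissue. The payload is the E. coli β-glucuronidase (GUS, uidA) coding sequence, expressed from the strong constitutive CaMV 35S promoter and terminated by a CaMV polyadenylation signal.

According to the record, the GUS transcript serves as a microRNA target competitor for testing target mimicry, in which an abundant transcript bearing a microRNA-complementary site sequesters the microRNA and relieves repression of its other targets. The associated work used a quantitative transient assay in Nicotiana benthamiana. The feature table annotates no microRNA site. There is an unannotated gap of roughly 90 nt between the GUS coding region and the poly(A) signal, but the record does not state what it contains or where candidate sites are placed.
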