Features (pLannotate 1.2.2; 22 found; start..end, strand, type, name):
    542..564     +  misc_feature   LB T-DNA repeat: left border repeat from nopaline C58 T-DNA (truncated)
    588..840     -  terminator     NOS terminator: nopaline synthase terminator and poly(A) signal
    863..1411    -  CDS            bar: PAT_STRHY - Experimental evidence at protein level: Swiss-Prot protein existence level 1. Inactivates phosphinothricin (PPT) by transfer of an acetyl group from acetyl CoA. Can also acetylate demethylphosphinothricin but not PTT or glutamate. This enzyme is an effector of phosphinothricin tripeptide (PTT or bialaphos) resistance. From Streptomyces hygroscopicus. Introduced by genetic manipulation and expressed in glufosinate-tolerant maize by Dekalb Genetics.
   1453..1632    -  promoter       NOS promoter: nopaline synthase promoter
   1742..1897    -  CDS            lacZα (fragment): LacZα fragment of β-galactosidase; lacZ fragment
   1905..1923    +  promoter       T7 promoter: promoter for bacteriophage T7 RNA polymerase
   1998..2342    +  promoter       CaMV 35S promoter: strong constitutive promoter from cauliflower mosaic virus
   2295..2341    +  promoter       minimal CaMV 35S promoter: minimal 35S promoter from cauliflower mosaic virus
   2353..4160    +  CDS            GUS (fragment): β-glucuronidase; uidA (or gusA) from E. coli
   4248..4412    +  polyA_signal   CaMV poly(A) signal (fragment): cauliflower mosaic virus polyadenylation signal
   4413..4436    -  misc_feature   MCS (fragment): pBluescript multiple cloning site
   4449..4467    -  promoter       T3 promoter: promoter for bacteriophage T3 RNA polymerase
   4512..4528    -  protein_bind   lac operator: The lac repressor binds to the lac operator to inhibit transcription in E. coli. This inhibition can be relieved by adding lactose or isopropyl-β-D-thiogalactopyranoside (IPTG). lac repressor encoded by lacI
   4536..4566    -  promoter       lac promoter: promoter for the E. coli lac operon
   4581..4602    -  protein_bind   CAP binding site: CAP binding activates transcription in the presence of cAMP. E. coli catabolite activator protein
   4615..4707    -  CDS            lacI (fragment): lac repressor; lacI; The lac repressor binds to the lac operator to inhibit transcription in E. coli. This inhibition can be relieved by adding lactose or isopropyl-β-D-thiogalactopyranoside (IPTG).
   4709..4833    -  rep_origin     RSF ori (fragment): Plasmids containing the RSF 1030 origin of replication can be propagated in E. coli cells that contain additional plasmids with compatible origins.
   4841..4865    +  misc_feature   RB T-DNA repeat: right border repeat from nopaline C58 T-DNA
   4956..5544    -  rep_origin     ori: high-copy-number ColE1/pMB1/pBR322/pUC origin of replication
   5715..6530    -  CDS            KanR: aminoglycoside phosphotransferase; aph(3')-Ia; confers resistance to kanamycin in bacteria or G418 (Geneticin®) in eukaryotes
   6715..6816    +  CDS            TRA2_ECOLX (fragment): Protein predicted: Swiss-Prot protein existence level 4. Required for transposition of transposon Tn903. From Escherichia coli.
   6821..407     +  rep_origin     pSa ori (across the origin): origin of replication from bacterial plasmid pSa
>Addgene plasmid #55208 | pGreen_GUS_competitor | depositor full sequence | sequence record 86322 | pGreen_GUS_competitor sequence 6849 bps
TTTTTATCCCCGGAAGCCTGTGGATAGAGGGTAGTTATCCACGTGAAACCGCTAATGCCCCGCAAAGCCT
TGATTCACGGGGCTTTCCGGCCCGCTCCAAAAACTATCCACGTGAAATCGCTAATCAGGGTACGTGAAAT
CGCTAATCGGAGTACGTGAAATCGCTAATAAGGTCACGTGAAATCGCTAATCAAAAAGGCACGTGAGAAC
GCTAATAGCCCTTTCAGATCAACAGCTTGCAAACACCCCTCGCTCCGGCAAGTAGTTACAGCAAGTAGTA
TGTTCAATTAGCTTTTCAATTATGAATATATATATCAATTATTGGTCGCCCTTGGCTTGTGGACAATGCG
CTACGCGCACCGGCTCCGCCCGTGGACAACCGCAAGCGGTTGCCCACCGTCGAGCGCCAGCGCCTTTGCC
CACAACCCGGCGGCCGGCCGCAACAGATCGTTTTATAAATTTTTTTTTTTGAAAAAGAAAAAGCCCGAAA
GGCGGCAACCTCTCGGGCTTCTGGATTTCCGATCCCCGGAATTAGAGATCTTGGCAGGATATATTGTGGT
GTAACGTTATCAGCTTGCATGCCGGTCGATCTAGTAACATAGATGACACCGCGCGCGATAATTTATCCTA
GTTTGCGCGCTATATTTTGTTTTCTATCGCGTATTAAATGTATAATTGCGGGACTCTAATCATAAAAACC
CATCTCATAAATAACGTCATGCATTACATGTTAATTATTACATGCTTAACGTAATTCAACAGAAATTATA
TGATAATCATCGCAAGACCGGCAACAGGATTCAATCTTAAGAAACTTTATTGCCAAATGTTTGAACGATC
TGCTTGACTCTAGGGGTCATCAGATTTCGGTGACGGGCAGGACCGGACGGGGCGGCACCGGCAGGCTGAA
GTCCAGCTGCCAGAAACCCACGTCATGCCAGTTCCCGTGCTTGAAGCCGGCCGCCCGCAGCATGCCGCGG
GGGGCATATCCGAGCGCCTCGTGCATGCGCACGCTCGGGTCGTTGGGCAGCCCGATGACAGCGACCACGC
TCTTGAAGCCCTGTGCCTCCAGGGACTTCAGCAGGTGGGTGTAGAGCGTGGAGCCCAGTCCCGTCCGCTG
GTGGCGGGGGGAGACGTACACGGTCGACTCGGCCGTCCAGTCGTAGGCGTTGCGTGCCTTCCAGGGACCC
GCGTAGGCGATGCCGGCGACCTCGCCGTCCACCTCGGCGACGAGCCAGGGATAGCGCTCCCGCAGACGGA
CGAGGTCGTCCGTCCACTCCTGCGGTTCCTGCGGCTCGGTACGGAAGTTGACCGTGCTTGTCTCGATGTA
GTGGTTGACGATGGTGCAGACCGCCGGCATGTCCGCCTCGGTGGCACGGCGGATGTCGGCCGGGCGTCGT
TCTGGGCTCATGGTAGATCCCCTCGATCGAGTTGAGAGTGAATATGAGACTCTAATTGGATACCGAGGGG
AATTTATGGAACGTCAGTGGAGCATTTTTGACAAGAAATATTTGCTAGCTGATAGTGACCTTAGGCGACT
TTTGAACGCGCAATAATGGTTTCTGACGTATGTGCTTAGCTCATTAAACTCCAGAAACCCGCGGCTCAGT
GGCTCCTTCAACGTTGCGGTTCTGTCAGTTCCAAACGTAAAACGGCTTGTCCCGCGTCATCGGCGGGGGT
CATAACGTGACTCCCTTAATTCTCCGCTCATGATCGATAACATTAACGCTTACAATTTCCATTCGCCATT
CAGGCTGCGCAACTGTTGGGAAGGGCGATCGGTGCGGGCCTCTTCGCTATTACGCCAGCTGGCGAAAGGG
GGATGTGCTGCAAGGCGATTAAGTTGGGTAACGCCAGGGTTTTCCCAGTCACGACGTTGTAAAACGACGG
CCAGTGAGCGCGCGTAATACGACTCACTATAGGGCGAATTGGGTACCGGGCCCACCCCCCTACTCCAAAA
ATGTCAAAGATACAGTCTCAGAAGACCAAAGGGCTATTGAGACTTTTCAACAAAGGGTAATTTCGGGAAA
CCTCCTCGGATTCCATTGCCCAGCTATCTGTCACTTCATCGAAAGGACAGTAGAAAAGGAAGGTGGCTCC
TACAAATGCCATCATTGCGATAAAGGAAAGGCTATCATTCAAGATGCCTCTGCCGACAGTGGTCCCAAAG
ATGGACCCCCACCCACGAGGAGCATCGTGGAAAAAGAAGACGTTCCAACCACGTCTTCAAAGCAAGTGGA
TTGATGTGACATCTCCACTGACGTAAGGGATGACGCACAATCCCACTATCCTTCGCAAGACCCTTCCTCT
ATATAAGGAAGTTCATTTCATTTGGAGAGGACCTCGAGATGGTACGTCCTGTAGAAACCCCAACCCGTGA
AATCAAAAAACTCGACGGCCTGTGGGCATTCAGTCTGGATCGCGAAAACTGTGGAATTGATCAGCGTTGG
TGGGAAAGCGCGTTACAAGAAAGCCGGGCAATTGCTGTGCCAGGCAGTTTTAACGATCAGTTCGCCGATG
CAGATATTCGTAATTATGCGGGCAACGTCTGGTATCAGCGCGAAGTCTTTATACCGAAAGGTTGGGCAGG
CCAGCGTATCGTGCTGCGTTTCGATGCGGTCACTCATTACGGCAAAGTGTGGGTCAATAATCAGGAAGTG
ATGGAGCATCAGGGCGGCTATACGCCATTTGAAGCCGATGTCACGCCGTATGTTATTGCCGGGAAAAGTG
TACGTATCACCGTTTGTGTGAACAACGAACTGAACTGGCAGACTATCCCGCCGGGAATGGTGATTACCGA
CGAAAACGGCAAGAAAAAGCAGTCTTACTTCCATGATTTCTTTAACTATGCCGGAATCCATCGCAGCGTA
ATGCTCTACACCACGCCGAACACCTGGGTGGACGACATCACCGTGGTGACGCATGTCGCGCAAGACTGTA
ACCACGCGTCTGTTGACTGGCAGGTGGTGGCCAATGGTGATGTCAGCGTTGAACTGCGTGATGCGGATCA
ACAGGTGGTTGCAACTGGACAAGGCACTAGCGGGACTTTGCAAGTGGTGAATCCGCACCTCTGGCAACCG
GGTGAAGGTTATCTCTATGAACTGTGCGTCACAGCCAAAAGCCAGACAGAGTGTGACATCTACCCGCTTC
GCGTCGGCATCCGGTCAGTGGCAGTGAAGGGCGAACAGTTCCTGATTAACCACAAACCGTTCTACTTTAC
TGGCTTTGGTCGTCATGAAGATGCGGACTTGCGTGGCAAAGGATTCGATAACGTGCTGATGGTGCACGAC
CACGCATTAATGGACTGGATTGGGGCCAACTCCTACCGTACCTCGCATTACCCTTACGCTGAAGAGATGC
TCGACTGGGCAGATGAACATGGCATCGTGGTGATTGATGAAACTGCTGCTGTCGGCTTTAACCTCTCTTT
AGGCATTGGTTTCGAAGCGGGCAACAAGCCGAAAGAACTGTACAGCGAAGAGGCAGTCAACGGGGAAACT
CAGCAAGCGCACTTACAGGCGATTAAAGAGCTGATAGCGCGTGACAAAAACCACCCAAGCGTGGTGATGT
GGAGTATTGCCAACGAACCGGATACCCGTCCGCAAGGTGCACGGGAATATTTCGCGCCACTGGCGGAAGC
AACGCGTAAACTCGACCCGACGCGTCCGATCACCTGCGTCAATGTAATGTTCTGCGACGCTCACACCGAT
ACCATCAGCGATCTCTTTGATGTGCTGTGCCTGAACCGTTATTACGGATGGTATGTCCAAAGCGGCGATT
TGGAAACGGCAGAGAAGGTACTGGAAAAAGAACTTCTGGCCTGGCAGGAGAAACTGCATCAGCCGATTAT
CATCACCGAATACGGCGTGGATACGTTAGCCGGGCTGCACTCAATGTACACCGACATGTGGAGTGAAGAG
TATCAGTGTGCATGGCTGGATATGTATCACCGCGTCTTTGATCGCGTCAGCGCCGTCGTCGGTGAACAGG
TATGGAATTTCGCCGATTTTGCGACCTCGCAAGGCATATTGCGCGTTGGCGGTAACAAGAAAGGGATCTT
CACTCGCGACCGCAAACCGAAGTCGGCGGCTTTTCTGCTGCAAAAACGCTGGACTGGCATGAACTTCGGT
GAAAAACCGCAGCAGGGAGGCAAACAATGAGAATTCCTGCAGTCGCCATGCGGTCATTACACTATCCCTA
GGATCGGTATGCAGACCGGTTTTACTATCTTTTACTCTTGAACTAGTTAATGTGTGAGTAGTTTCCCGAT
AAGGGAAATTAGGGTTCTTATAGGGTTTCGCTCATGTGTTGAGCATATAAGAAACCCTTAGTATGTATTT
GTATTTGTAAAATACTTCTATCAATAAAATTTCTAATTCCTAAAACCAAAATCCAGTACTAAAATCCAGA
TCGCGGCCGCCACCGCGGTGGAGCTCCAGCTTTTGTTCCCTTTAGTGAGGGTTAATTGCGCGCTTGGCGT
AATCATGGTCATAGCTGTTTCCTGTGTGAAATTGTTATCCGCTCACAATTCCACACAACATACGAGCCGG
AAGCATAAAGTGTAAAGCCTGGGGTGCCTAATGAGTGAGCTAACTCACATTAATTGCGTTGCGCTCACTG
CCCGCTTTCCAGTCGGGAAACCTGTCGTGCCAGCTGCATTAATGAATCGGCCAACGCGCGGGGAGAGGCG
GTTTGCGTATTGGGCGCTCTTCCGCTTCCTCGCTCACTGACTCGCTGCGCTCGGTCGTTCGGCTGCGGCG
AGCGGTATCAGCTCACTCAAAGGCGGTAATACGGTTATCCACAGAATCAGGGGATAACGCAGGAAAGAAC
ATGAAGGCCTTGACAGGATATATTGGCGGGTAAACTAAGTCGCTGTATGTGTTTGTTTGAGATCTCATGT
GAGCAAAAGGCCAGCAAAAGGCCAGGAACCGTAAAAAGGCCGCGTTGCTGGCGTTTTTCCATAGGCTCCG
CCCCCCTGACGAGCATCACAAAAATCGACGCTCAAGTCAGAGGTGGCGAAACCCGACAGGACTATAAAGA
TACCAGGCGTTTCCCCCTGGAAGCTCCCTCGTGCGCTCTCCTGTTCCGACCCTGCCGCTTACCGGATACC
TGTCCGCCTTTCTCCCTTCGGGAAGCGTGGCGCTTTCTCATAGCTCACGCTGTAGGTATCTCAGTTCGGT
GTAGGTCGTTCGCTCCAAGCTGGGCTGTGTGCACGAACCCCCCGTTCAGCCCGACCGCTGCGCCTTATCC
GGTAACTATCGTCTTGAGTCCAACCCGGTAAGACACGACTTATCGCCACTGGCAGCAGCCACTGGTAACA
GGATTAGCAGAGCGAGGTATGTAGGCGGTGCTACAGAGTTCTTGAAGTGGTGGCCTAACTACGGCTACAC
TAGAAGAACAGTATTTGGTATCTGCGCTCTGCTGAAGCCAGTTACCTTCGGAAGAAGAGTTGGTAGCTCT
TGATCCGGCAAACAAACCACCGCTGGTAGCGGTGGTTTTTTTGTTTGCAAGCAGCAGATTACGCGCAGAA
AAAAAGGATCTCAAGAAGATCCTTTGATCTTTTCTACGGGGTCTGACGCTCAGTGGAACGAAAACTCACG
TTAAGGGATTTTGGTCATGAGATTATCAAAAAGGATCTTCACCTAGATCCTTTTAAATTAAAAATGAAGT
TTTAAATCAATCTAAAGTATATATGTGTAACATTGGTCTAGTGATTAGAAAAACTCATCGAGCATCAAAT
GAAACTGCAATTTATTCATATCAGGATTATCAATACCATATTTTTGAAAAAGCCGTTTCTGTAATGAAGG
AGAAAACTCACCGAGGCAGTTCCATAGGATGGCAAGATCCTGGTATCGGTCTGCGATTCCGACTCGTCCA
ACATCAATACAACCTATTAATTTCCCCTCGTCAAAAATAAGGTTATCAAGTGAGAAATCACCATGAGTGA
CGACTGAATCCGGTGAGAATGGCAAAAGTTTATGCATTTCTTTCCAGACTTGTTCAACAGGCCAGCCATT
ACGCTCGTCATCAAAATCACTCGCATCAACCAAACCGTTATTCATTCGTGATTGCGCCTGAGCGAGACGA
AATACGCGATCGCTGTTAAAAGGACAATTACAAACAGGAATCGAATGCAACCGGCGCAGGAACACTGCCA
GCGCATCAACAATATTTTCACCTGAATCAGGATATTCTTCTAATACCTGGAATGCTGTTTTCCCTGGGAT
CGCAGTGGTGAGTAACCATGCATCATCAGGAGTACGGATAAAATGCTTGATGGTCGGAAGAGGCATAAAT
TCCGTCAGCCAGTTTAGTCTGACCATCTCATCTGTAACAACATTGGCAACGCTACCTTTGCCATGTTTCA
GAAACAACTCTGGCGCATCGGGCTTCCCATACAATCGGTAGATTGTCGCACCTGATTGCCCGACATTATC
GCGAGCCCATTTATACCCATATAAATCAGCATCCATGTTGGAATTTAATCGCGGCCTTGAGCAAGACGTT
TCCCGTTGAATATGGCTCATAACACCCCTTGTATTACTGTTTATGTAAGCAGACAGTTTTATTGTTCATG
ATGATATATTTTTATCTTGTGCAATGTAACATCAGAGATTTTGAGACACAACGTGGCTTTGTTGAATAAA
TCGAACTTTTGCTGAGTTGAAGGATCAGATCACGCATCTTCCCGACAACGCAGACCGTTCCGTGGCAAAG
CAAAAGTTCAAAATCACCAACTGGTCCACCTACAACAAAGCTCTCATCAACCGTGGCTCCCTCACTTTCT
GGCTGGATGATGGGGCGATTCAGGCGATCCCCATCCAACAGCCCGCCGTCGAGCGGGCT
