>Addgene plasmid #55208 | pGreen_GUS_competitor | addgene partial sequence | sequence record 91740 | NOS-F 5'-GCGTTCAAAAGTCGCCTAAG-3'
AATGCTCCACTGACGTTCCATAAATTCCCCTCGGTATCCAATTAGAGTCTCATATTCACTCTCAACTCGA
TCGAGGGGATCTACCATGAGCCCAGAACGACGCCCGGCCGACATCCGCCGTGCCACCGAGGCGGACATGC
CGGCGGTCTGCACCATCGTCAACCACTACATCGAGACAAGCACGGTCAACTTCCGTACCGAGCCGCAGGA
ACCGCAGGAGTGGACGGACGACCTCGTCCGTCTGCGGGAGCGCTATCCCTGGCTCGTCGCCGAGGTGGAC
GGCGAGGTCGCCGGCATCGCCTACGCGGGTCCCTGGAAGGCACGCAACGCCTACGACTGGACGGCCGAGT
CGACCGTGTACGTCTCCCCCCGCCACCAGCGGACGGGACTGGGCTCCACGCTCTACACCCACCTGCTGAA
GTCCCTGGAGGCACAGGGCTTCAAGAGCGTGGTCGCTGTCATCGGGCTGCCCAACGACCCGAGCGTGCGC
ATGCACGAGGCGCTCGGATATGCCCCCCGCGGCATGCTGCGGGCGGCCGGCTTCAAGCACGGGAACTGGC
ATGACGTGGGTTTCTGGCAGCTGGACTTCAGCCTGCCGGTGCCGCCCCGTCCGGTCCTGCCCGTCACCGA
AATCTGATGACCCCTAGAGTCAAGCAGATCGTTCAAACATTTGGCAATAAAGTTTCTTAAGATTGAATCC
TGTTGCCGGTCTTGCGATGATTATCATATAATTTCTGTTGAATTACGTTAAGCATGTAATAATTAACATG
TAATGCATGACGTTATTTATGAGATGGGTTTTTATGATTAGAGTCCCGCAATTATACATTTAATACGCGA
TAGAAAACAAAATATAGCGCGCAAACTAGGATAAATTATCGCGCGCGGTGTCATCTATGTTACTAGATCG
ACCGGCATGCAAGCTGATAACGTTACACCACAATATATCCTG
