>Addgene plasmid #55208 | pGreen_GUS_competitor | addgene partial sequence | sequence record 91741 | 35S-promoter 5'-CTATCCTTCGCAAGACCCTTC-3'
TTCATTTGGAGAGGACCTCGAGATGGTACGTCCTGTAGAAACCCCAACCCGTGAAATCAAAAAACTCGAC
GGCCTGTGGGCATTCAGTCTGGATCGCGAAAACTGTGGAATTGATCAGCGTTGGTGGGAAAGCGCGTTAC
AAGAAAGCCGGGCAATTGCTGTGCCAGGCAGTTTTAACGATCAGTTCGCCGATGCAGATATTCGTAATTA
TGCGGGCAACGTCTGGTATCAGCGCGAAGTCTTTATACCGAAAGGTTGGGCAGGCCAGCGTATCGTGCTG
CGTTTCGATGCGGTCACTCATTACGGCAAAGTGTGGGTCAATAATCAGGAAGTGATGGAGCATCAGGGCG
GCTATACGCCATTTGAAGCCGATGTCACGCCGTATGTTATTGCCGGGAAAAGTGTACGTATCACCGTTTG
TGTGAACAACGAACTGAACTGGCAGACTATCCCGCCGGGAATGGTGATTACCGACGAAAACGGCAAGAAA
AAGCAGTCTTACTTCCATGATTTCTTTAACTATGCCGGAATCCATCGCAGCGTAATGCTCTACACCACGC
CGAACACCTGGGTGGACGACATCACCGTGGTGACGCATGTCGCGCAAGACTGTAACCACGCGTCTGTTGA
CTGGCAGGTGGTGGCCAATGGTGATGTCAGCGTTGAACTGCGTGATGCGGATCAACAGGTGGTTGCAACT
GGACAAGGCACTAGCGGGACTTTGCAAGTGGTGAATCCGCACCTCTGGCAACCGGGTGAAGGTTATCTCT
ATGAACTGTGCGTCACAGCCAAAAGCCAGACAGAGTGTGACATCTACCCGCTTCGCGTCGGCATCCGGTC
AGTGGCAGTG
