>Addgene plasmid #55208 | pGreen_GUS_competitor | addgene partial sequence | sequence record 91742 | M13pUC-Rev 5'-AGCGGATAACAATTTCACACAGG-3'
CCAGCGCGCAATTAACCCTCACTAAAGGGAACAAAAGCTGGAGCTCCACCGCGGTGGCGGCCGCGATCTG
GATTTTAGTACTGGATTTTGGTTTTAGGAATTAGAAATTTTATTGATAGAAGTATTTTACAAATACAAAT
ACATACTAAGGGTTTCTTATATGCTCAACACATGAGCGAAACCCTATAAGAACCCTAATTTCCCTTATCG
GGAAACTACTCACACATTAACTAGTTCAAGAGTAAAAGATAGTAAAACCGGTCTGCATACCGATCCTAGG
GATAGTGTAATGACCGCATGGCGACTGCAGGAATTCTCATTGTTTGCCTCCCTGCTGCGGTTTTTCACCG
AAGTTCATGCCAGTCCAGCGTTTTTGCAGCAGAAAAGCCGCCGACTTCGGTTTGCGGTCGCGAGTGAAGA
TCCCTTTCTTGTTACCGCCAACGCGCAATATGCCTTGCGAGGTCGCAAAATCGGCGAAATTCCATACCTG
TTCACCGACGACGGCGCTGACGCGATCAAAGACGCGGTGATACATATCCAGCCATGCACACTGATACTCT
TCACTCCACATGTCGGTGTACATTGAGTGCAGCCCGGCTAACGTATCCACGCCGTATTCGGTGATGATAA
TCGGCTGATGCAGTTTCTCCTGCCAGGCCAGAAGTTCTTTTTCCAGTACCTTCTCTGCCGTTTCCAAATC
GCCGCTTTGGACATACCATCCGTAATAACGGTTCAGGCACAGCACATCAAAGAGATCGCTGATGGTATCG
GTGTGAGCGTCGCAGAACATTACATTGACGCAGGTGATCGGACGCGTCGGGTCGAGTTTACGCGTTGCTT
CCGCCAGTGGCGCGAAATATTCCCGTGCACCTTGCGGACGGGTATCC
